Addgene plasmid #115893: pAAV-Syn-FLEX-rc [Archon1-KGC-GFP-ER2]
Purpose: AAV-mediated expression of Archon1-KGC-GFP-ER2 under the Syn promoter, in floxed/reversed (Cre-dependent) manner. Using bGHpA signal.
Depositing lab: Edward Boyden. Publication: A robotic multidimensional directed evolution approach applied to fluorescent voltage reporters. Piatkevich KD, Jung EE, Straub C, Linghu C, Park D, Suk HJ, Hochbaum DR, Goodwin D, Pnevmatikakis E, Pak N, Kawashima T, Yang CT, Rhoades JL, Shemesh O, Asano S, Yoon YG, Freifeld L, Saulnier JL, Riegler C, Engert F, Hughes T, Drobizhev M, Szabo B, Ahrens MB, Flavell SW, Sabatini BL, Boyden ES. Nat Chem Biol. 2018 Feb 26. pii: 10.1038/s41589-018-0004-9. doi: 10.1038/s41589-018-0004-9. PubMed 29483642.
Backbone
  Vector backbone: pAAV-Syn-FLEX
  Backbone manufacturer: original from Stratagene
  Backbone size w/o insert (bp): 4677
  Total vector size (bp): 6282
  Vector type: Mammalian Expression, AAV
Growth in bacteria
  Bacterial resistance: Ampicillin, 100 μg/mL
  Growth temperature: 30°C
  Growth strain: NEB Stable
  Growth instructions: Can use DH5alpha at 37°C or Stbl3 at 30°C. Carbenicillin is preferred over ampicillin. In DH5alpha this plasmid may act more like a high copy plasmid, although in Stbl3 it may act more like a low copy plasmid.
  Copy number: Low Copy
Gene/Insert
  Gene/Insert name: Archon1-KGC-EGFP-ER2
  Species: Synthetic
  Insert size (bp): 1605
  GenBank ID: MG250280.1
  Promoter: Syn
  Tag / fusion protein: KGC (C terminal on insert); GFP (C terminal on insert); ER2 (C terminal on insert)
  Cloning method: Restriction Enzyme; 5′ cloning site NheI (not destroyed); 3′ cloning site KpnI (not destroyed)
  Sequencing primers: 5′ GCG AGG CGC GAG ATA G; 3′ CAA GGA GGA GAA AAT GAA AGC C
Terms and licenses: Academic/Nonprofit Terms; Industry Terms: Not Available to Industry
Depositor comments: The plasmid is fully sequenced in the coding sequence regions (opsin-fluorophore and important flanking regions). Multiple digestions were done to verify the vector structure. The construct was tested in vitro.
How to cite: pAAV-Syn-FLEX-rc [Archon1-KGC-GFP-ER2] was a gift from Edward Boyden (Addgene plasmid # 115893 ; http://n2t.net/addgene:115893 ; RRID:Addgene_115893) For viral preps, please replace (Addgene plasmid # 115893) in the above sentence with: (Addgene viral prep # 115893-AAV8)
