[The description below was written by a language model from this plasmid's Addgene catalogue record and pLannotate feature annotations shown in this document.]
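Description:
pAAV-Syn-FLEX-rc [Archon1-KGC-GFP-ER2] is an AAV transfer plasmid of about 6.3 kb, built on a pAAV-Syn-FLEX backbone of Stratagene origin, for Cre-dependent expression of a fluorescent voltage reporter in neurons. In E. coli it is maintained through a ColE1/pUC-type origin and selected with the β-lactamase (AmpR) marker. An f1 origin is also present. The record describes its copy number as low and strain-dependent, and recombination-reducing strains are recommended, consistent with the presence of the repeat-rich AAV2 inverted terminal repeats. These two ITRs flank the expression cassette and allow it to be packaged into recombinant AAV particles. The short RSF ori, lacI, lacZα and SV40 large T annotations are small fragments, most likely backbone remnants or spurious matches rather than functional parts.

Between the ITRs, the human synapsin I promoter gives neuron-restricted transcription. Downstream, the synthetic 1.6 kb insert lies in reverse orientation between paired, oppositely oriented lox2272 and loxP sites (a FLEX/DIO switch). Without Cre, only the antisense strand is transcribed. Cre inverts the cassette and then excises one site of each pair, which locks the coding sequence in the sense orientation. The open reading frame encodes Archon1, an engineered variant annotated as derived from the Halorubrum sodomense archaerhodopsin-3 proton pump. It is fused at its C terminus to KGC, a trafficking sequence derived from the Kir2.1 (KCNJ2) channel, then to EGFP and the ER2 export tag. The KGC and ER2 signals are generally used to promote membrane localisation, and EGFP marks expressing cells. A WPRE and the bovine growth hormone polyadenylation signal follow to improve transcript stability and processing. The construct is used to produce AAV for voltage imaging in genetically defined, Cre-expressing neuronal populations. The depositor reports in vitro testing.
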