Features (pLannotate 1.2.2; 20 found; start..end, strand, type, name):
      1..27      +  rep_origin     RSF ori (fragment): Plasmids containing the RSF 1030 origin of replication can be propagated in E. coli cells that contain additional plasmids with compatible origins.
     29..85      +  CDS            lacI (fragment): lac repressor; lacI; The lac repressor binds to the lac operator to inhibit transcription in E. coli. This inhibition can be relieved by adding lactose or isopropyl-β-D-thiogalactopyranoside (IPTG).
     79..212     -  repeat_region  AAV2 ITR: inverted terminal repeat of adeno-associated virus serotype 2 inverted
    312..759     +  promoter       hSyn promoter: human synapsin I promoter; confers neuron-specific expression (Kügler et al., 2003)
    772..805     -  protein_bind   lox2272: Cre-mediated recombination occurs in the 8-bp core sequence (GGATACTT). lox2272 sites are compatible with each other, but incompatible with loxP or loxN sites (Lee and Saito, 1988). Cre recombinase
    868..901     -  protein_bind   loxP: Cre-mediated recombination occurs in the 8-bp core sequence (GCATACAT). Cre recombinase
    938..1654    -  CDS            EGFP: the original enhanced GFP (Yang et al., 1996) mammalian codon-optimized
   1653..1712    -  CDS            KCNJ2 (fragment): KCNJ2_HUMAN - Also known as IRK1. Experimental evidence at protein level: Swiss-Prot protein existence level 1. Probably participates in establishing action potential waveform and excitability of neuronal and muscle tissues. Inward rectifier potassium channels are characterized by a greater tendency to allow potassium to flow into the cell rather than out of it. Their voltage dependence is regulated by the concentration of extracellular potassium; as external potassium is raised, the voltage range of the channel opening shifts to more positive voltages. The inward rectification is mainly due t
   1746..2510    -  CDS            aop3: BACR3_HALSD - Experimental evidence at protein level: Swiss-Prot protein existence level 1. Light-driven proton pump. From Halorubrum sodomense.
   2547..2580    +  protein_bind   lox2272: Cre-mediated recombination occurs in the 8-bp core sequence (GGATACTT). lox2272 sites are compatible with each other, but incompatible with loxP or loxN sites (Lee and Saito, 1988). Cre recombinase
   2651..2684    +  protein_bind   loxP: Cre-mediated recombination occurs in the 8-bp core sequence (GCATACAT). Cre recombinase
   2717..3305    +  misc_feature   WPRE: woodchuck hepatitis virus posttranscriptional regulatory element
   3346..3553    +  polyA_signal   bGH poly(A) signal: bovine growth hormone polyadenylation signal
   3584..3652    -  CDS            large T antigen (fragment): large T antigen from SV40 (simian virus 40)
   3723..3855    +  repeat_region  AAV2 ITR (fragment): inverted terminal repeat of adeno-associated virus serotype 2 inverted
   3850..3919    +  CDS            lacZα (fragment): LacZα fragment of β-galactosidase; lacZ fragment
   3924..4352    +  rep_origin     f1 ori (sequence partly withheld): f1 bacteriophage origin of replication; arrow indicates direction of (+) strand synthesis
   4405..4509    +  promoter       AmpR promoter: bla
   4510..5370    +  CDS            AmpR: β-lactamase; bla; confers resistance to ampicillin, carbenicillin, and related antibiotics
   5541..6129    +  rep_origin     ori: high-copy-number ColE1/pMB1/pBR322/pUC origin of replication
>Addgene plasmid #115893 | pAAV-Syn-FLEX-rc [Archon1-KGC-GFP-ER2] | addgene full sequence | sequence record 226683 | Addgene NGS Result
GCGAGTCAGTGAGCGAGGAAGCGGAAGAGCGCCCAATACGCAAACCGCCTCTCCCCGCGCGTTGGCCGAT
TCATTAATGCAGCTGCGCGCTCGCTCGCTCACTGAGGCCGCCCGGGCAAAGCCCGGGCGTCGGGCGACCT
TTGGTCGCCCGGCCTCAGTGAGCGAGCGAGCGCGCAGAGAGGGAGTGGCCAACTCCATCACTAGGGGTTC
CTTGTAGTTAATGATTAACCCGCCATGCTACTTATCTACGTAGCCATGCTCTAGGAAGATCGTAGGTTAA
TTAATCTAGACTGCAGAGGGCCCTGCGTATGAGTGCAAGTGGGTTTTAGGACCAGGATGAGGCGGGGTGG
GGGTGCCTACCTGACGACCGACCCCGACCCACTGGACAAGCACCCAACCCCCATTCCCCAAATTGCGCAT
CCCCTATCAGAGAGGGGGAGGGGAAACAGGATGCGGCGAGGCGCGTGCGCACTGCCAGCTTCAGCACCGC
GGACAGTGCCTTCGCCCCCGCCTGGCGGCGCGCGCCACCGCCGCCTCAGCACTGAAGGCGCGCTGACGTC
ACTCGCCGGTCCCCCGCAAACTCCCCTTCCCGGCCACCTTGGTCGCGTCCGCGCCGCCGCCGGCCCAGCC
GGACCGCACCACGCGAGGCGCGAGATAGGGGGGCACGGGCGCGACCATCTGCGCTGCGGCGCCGGCGACT
CAGCGCTGCCTCAGTCTGCGGTGGGCAGCGGAGGAGTCGTGTCGTGCCTGAGAGCGCAGTCGAGAATTCC
CATAACTTCGTATAAAGTATCCTATACGAAGTTATATCAAAATAGGAAGACCAATGCTTCACCATCGACC
CGAATTGCCAAGCATCACCATCGACCCATAACTTCGTATAATGTATGCTATACGAAGTTATACTAGCTAG
CTCATTACACCTCGTTCTCGTAGCAGAACTTGTACAGCTCGTCCATGCCGAGAGTGATCCCGGCGGCGGT
CACGAACTCCAGCAGGACCATGTGATCGCGCTTCTCGTTGGGGTCTTTGCTCAGGGCGGACTGGGTGCTC
AGGTAGTGGTTGTCGGGCAGCAGCACGGGGCCGTCGCCGATGGGGGTGTTCTGCTGGTAGTGGTCGGCGA
GCTGCACGCTGCCGTCCTCGATGTTGTGGCGGATCTTGAAGTTCACCTTGATGCCGTTCTTCTGCTTGTC
GGCCATGATATAGACGTTGTGGCTGTTGTAGTTGTACTCCAGCTTGTGCCCCAGGATGTTGCCGTCCTCC
TTGAAGTCGATGCCCTTCAGCTCGATGCGGTTCACCAGGGTGTCGCCCTCGAACTTCACCTCGGCGCGGG
TCTTGTAGTTGCCGTCGTCCTTGAAGAAGATGGTGCGCTCCTGGACGTAGCCTTCGGGCATGGCGGACTT
GAAGAAGTCGTGCTGCTTCATGTGGTCGGGGTAGCGGCTGAAGCACTGCACGCCGTAGGTCAGGGTGGTC
ACGAGGGTGGGCCAGGGCACGGGCAGCTTGCCGGTGGTGCAAATGAACTTCAGGGTCAGCTTGCCGTAGG
TGGCATCGCCCTCGCCCTCGCCGGACACGCTGAACTTGTGGCCGTTTACGTCGCCGTCCAGCTCGACCAG
GATGGGCACCACCCCGGTGAACAGCTCCTCGCCCTTGCTCACCACGTTGATGTCGATCTGGTCCAGGGGG
ATGTACTCGCCCTCGCTGGTGATCCTGCTCTTGGCGGCCGCCTTGCTCACTGCTACTACCGGGCGGTCGG
CGGCACCGGTATCAGCTCCAGCTGAAGGTTCAGGTGCTTCTGTATCTTGCAGAATGGCTCTTGACCTGAG
CAGGATAAAACCGAAGCCCACCTTGGCGGTGACGTCCAGCACCATGAACAGCAAAGTTTCGATTCCCAGG
CCCACAACTCCGGCACCCTCGGTGCCGATAATCCAGATGATAGGGTAAGCAGTCCACAGGACCAGAACCA
GTGCGGTGAGGATGTTGAAGGTTGAGGCAACCTCTGGGCCTCTCTCCTTAGCGGCTGACCGCAGAGAAGT
GGCCAGGACATACAGAACGACGATCATACAGATAGTTGAGAACAGCCACCAAGAGTATCTGGCAATGGCA
GTATGTGACAGTGTTCCTATCAGGCCTGTGACAATCATCAGAGCATCGACGCCAACGAGAGTGCCGATGG
TCACTCTATCAACTTTGGCCAGGAGTGCCAGGTGCAGCAGCAACAGTGGTGTAGTGAACAGCCACTGTGC
GTATCTTGCGTAGTAGATGTTCAGCATCTCTCCACCTACTGGCACCTCTGTGAGGCCAATACCAAAGAAC
ATTGACAGATAAGCTGCACTGGCAATACCGCTGACCAGGATTGTCACTGCGTAGTACTCCCGTGCATCCT
TGTCAGTCTCTCCCCACGCTCTAACCAGGAAGTAGAAGGTTCCGATCAGCATCAGCAGTGTACCAATTCC
GAGCCACAGACTTTCAGGTCTACCATCTCCGAGGAGGTCATAACCAGCCTGCAGTGCGATAGAAACCATG
GTGGCGGCGCGGCCTAGGTACCTAGTATAACTTCGTATAGGATACTTTATACGAAGTTATCATTGGGATT
CTTCCTATTTTGATCCAAGCATCACCATCGACCCTCTAGTCCAGATCTCACCATCGACCCATAACTTCGT
ATAGCATACATTATACGAAGTTATGTCCCTCGAAGAGGTTCGCGAAGCTTATCGATAATCAACCTCTGGA
TTACAAAATTTGTGAAAGATTGACTGGTATTCTTAACTATGTTGCTCCTTTTACGCTATGTGGATACGCT
GCTTTAATGCCTTTGTATCATGCTATTGCTTCCCGTATGGCTTTCATTTTCTCCTCCTTGTATAAATCCT
GGTTGCTGTCTCTTTATGAGGAGTTGTGGCCCGTTGTCAGGCAACGTGGCGTGGTGTGCACTGTGTTTGC
TGACGCAACCCCCACTGGTTGGGGCATTGCCACCACCTGTCAGCTCCTTTCCGGGACTTTCGCTTTCCCC
CTCCCTATTGCCACGGCGGAACTCATCGCCGCCTGCCTTGCCCGCTGCTGGACAGGGGCTCGGCTGTTGG
GCACTGACAATTCCGTGGTGTTGTCGGGGAAATCATCGTCCTTTCCTTGGCTGCTCGCCTGTGTTGCCAC
CTGGATTCTGCGCGGGACGTCCTTCTGCTACGTCCCTTCGGCCCTCAATCCAGCGGACCTTCCTTCCCGC
GGCCTGCTGCCGGCTCTGCGGCCTCTTCCGCGTCTTCGCCTTCGCCCTCAGACGAGTCGGATCTCCCTTT
GGGCCGCCTCCCCGCATCGATACCGTCGACCCGGGCGGCCGCTCATAAAGCTCGACTGTGCCTTCTAGTT
GCCAGCCATCTGTTGTTTGCCCCTCCCCCGTGCCTTCCTTGACCCTGGAAGGTGCCACTCCCACTGTCCT
TTCCTAATAAAATGAGGAAATTGCATCGCATTGTCTGAGTAGGTGTCATTCTATTCTGGGGGGTGGGGTG
GGGCAGGACAGCAAGGGGGAGGATTGGGAAGACAATAGCAGGCATGCTGGGGATGCGGTCCGGACTGTAC
AATTGCATTCATTTTATGTTTCAGGTTCAGGGGGAGATGTGGGAGGTTTTTTAAAGCAAGTAAAACCTCT
ACAAATGTGGTAAAATCGATAAGGATCTTCCTAGAGCATGGCTACGTAGATAAGTAGCATGGCGGGTTAA
TCATTAACTACAAGGAACCCCTAGTGATGGAGTTGGCCACTCCCTCTCTGCGCGCTCGCTCGCTCACTGA
GGCCGGGCGACCAAAGGTCGCCCGACGCCCGGGCTTTGCCCGGGCGGCCTCAGTGAGCGAGCGAGCGCGC
AGCTGGCGTAATAGCGAAGAGGCCCGCACCGATCGCCCTTCCCAACAGTTGCGCAGCCTGAATGGCGAAT
GGG
[124 nt withheld, positions 3924-4047]
C
[91 nt withheld, positions 4049-4139]
A
[49 nt withheld, positions 4141-4189]
CCTTTGACGTTGGAGTCCACGTTCTTT
[37 nt withheld, positions 4217-4253]
ACCCTATCTCGGTCTATTCTTTTGATTTATAAGGGATTTTGCCGATTTCGGCCTATTGGTTAAAAAATGA
GCTGATTTAACAAAAATTTAACGCGAATTTTAACAAAATATTAACGCTTACAATTTAGGTGGCACTTTTC
GGGGAAATGTGCGCGGAACCCCTATTTGTTTATTTTTCTAAATACATTCAAATATGTATCCGCTCATGAG
ACAATAACCCTGATAAATGCTTCAATAATATTGAAAAAGGAAGAGTATGAGTATTCAACATTTCCGTGTC
GCCCTTATTCCCTTTTTTGCGGCATTTTGCCTTCCTGTTTTTGCTCACCCAGAAACGCTGGTGAAAGTAA
AAGATGCTGAAGATCAGTTGGGTGCACGAGTGGGTTACATCGAACTGGATCTCAACAGCGGTAAGATCCT
TGAGAGTTTTCGCCCCGAAGAACGTTTTCCAATGATGAGCACTTTTAAAGTTCTGCTATGTGGCGCGGTA
TTATCCCGTATTGACGCCGGGCAAGAGCAACTCGGTCGCCGCATACACTATTCTCAGAATGACTTGGTTG
AGTACTCACCAGTCACAGAAAAGCATCTTACGGATGGCATGACAGTAAGAGAATTATGCAGTGCTGCCAT
AACCATGAGTGATAACACTGCGGCCAACTTACTTCTGACAACGATCGGAGGACCGAAGGAGCTAACCGCT
TTTTTGCACAACATGGGGGATCATGTAACTCGCCTTGATCGTTGGGAACCGGAGCTGAATGAAGCCATAC
CAAACGACGAGCGTGACACCACGATGCCTGTAGCAATGGCAACAACGTTGCGCAAACTATTAACTGGCGA
ACTACTTACTCTAGCTTCCCGGCAACAATTAATAGACTGGATGGAGGCGGATAAAGTTGCAGGACCACTT
CTGCGCTCGGCCCTTCCGGCTGGCTGGTTTATTGCTGATAAATCTGGAGCCGGTGAGCGTGGGTCTCGCG
GTATCATTGCAGCACTGGGGCCAGATGGTAAGCCCTCCCGTATCGTAGTTATCTACACGACGGGGAGTCA
GGCAACTATGGATGAACGAAATAGACAGATCGCTGAGATAGGTGCCTCACTGATTAAGCATTGGTAACTG
TCAGACCAAGTTTACTCATATATACTTTAGATTGATTTAAAACTTCATTTTTAATTTAAAAGGATCTAGG
TGAAGATCCTTTTTGATAATCTCATGACCAAAATCCCTTAACGTGAGTTTTCGTTCCACTGAGCGTCAGA
CCCCGTAGAAAAGATCAAAGGATCTTCTTGAGATCCTTTTTTTCTGCGCGTAATCTGCTGCTTGCAAACA
AAAAAACCACCGCTACCAGCGGTGGTTTGTTTGCCGGATCAAGAGCTACCAACTCTTTTTCCGAAGGTAA
CTGGCTTCAGCAGAGCGCAGATACCAAATACTGTTCTTCTAGTGTAGCCGTAGTTAGGCCACCACTTCAA
GAACTCTGTAGCACCGCCTACATACCTCGCTCTGCTAATCCTGTTACCAGTGGCTGCTGCCAGTGGCGAT
AAGTCGTGTCTTACCGGGTTGGACTCAAGACGATAGTTACCGGATAAGGCGCAGCGGTCGGGCTGAACGG
GGGGTTCGTGCACACAGCCCAGCTTGGAGCGAACGACCTACACCGAACTGAGATACCTACAGCGTGAGCT
ATGAGAAAGCGCCACGCTTCCCGAAGGGAGAAAGGCGGACAGGTATCCGGTAAGCGGCAGGGTCGGAACA
GGAGAGCGCACGAGGGAGCTTCCAGGGGGAAACGCCTGGTATCTTTATAGTCCTGTCGGGTTTCGCCACC
TCTGACTTGAGCGTCGATTTTTGTGATGCTCGTCAGGGGGGCGGAGCCTATGGAAAAACGCCAGCAACGC
GGCCTTTTTACGGTTCCTGGCCTTTTGCTGGCCTTTTGCTCACATGTTCTTTCCTGCGTTATCCCCTGAT
TCTGTGGATAACCGTATTACCGCCTTTGAGTGAGCTGATACCGCTCGCCGCAGCCGAACGACCGAGCGCA
